>Addgene plasmid #122733 | pAC10006_pLX-SspDnaB(C)-Hygro(201-341)-IRES-mCherry | depositor full sequence | sequence record 234235 | pAC10006_pLX-SspDnaB(C)-Hygro(201-341)-IRES-mCherry sequence 9507 bps
CCCGGGGTTATTAATAGTAATCAATTACGGGGTCATTAGTTCATAGCCCATATATGGAGTTCCGCGTTAC
ATAACTTACGGTAAATGGCCCGCCTGGCTGACCGCCCAACGACCCCCGCCCATTGACGTCAATAATGACG
TATGTTCCCATAGTAACGCCAATAGGGACTTTCCATTGACGTCAATGGGTGGAGTATTTACGGTAAACTG
CCCACTTGGCAGTACATCAAGTGTATCATATGCCAAGTACGCCCCCTATTGACGTCAATGACGGTAAATG
GCCCGCCTGGCATTATGCCCAGTACATGACCTTATGGGACTTTCCTACTTGGCAGTACATCTACGTATTA
GTCATCGCTATTACCATGGTGATGCGGTTTTGGCAGTACATCAATGGGCGTGGATAGCGGTTTGACTCAC
GGGGATTTCCAAGTCTCCACCCCATTGACGTCAATGGGAGTTTGTTTTGGCACCAAAATCAACGGGACTT
TCCAAAATGTCGTAACAACTCCGCCCCATTGACGCAAATGGGCGGTAGGCGTGTACGGTGGGAGGTCTAT
ATAAGCAGAGCTCTCTGGCTAACTGTCGGGATCAACAAGTTTGTACAAAAAAGCAGGCTCCGAATTCACC
GGTGCCGCCACCATGAGCACTGGAAAGCGAGTTAGCATCAAGGACTTGCTGGACGAAAAGGATTTCGAAA
TTTGGGCAATCAATGAGCAGACCATGAAACTGGAGTCTGCAAAGGTGTCCCGGGTGTTTTGCACGGGTAA
GAAGCTTGTTTATATCCTTAAAACTAGACTGGGCCGGACGATCAAAGCCACCGCGAACCACAGATTCTTG
ACAATCGACGGGTGGAAACGGCTGGACGAACTGAGCTTGAAGGAGCACATCGCCCTTCCTCGGAAGCTCG
AGTCATCTTCCCTGCAGCTGAGTCCCGAAATCGAAAAGCTCTCTCAGAGCGATATATATTGGGACTCCAT
CGTAAGCATAACAGAGACGGGGGTCGAGGAGGTGTTCGATCTGACAGTTCCTGGGCCTCATAATTTCGTA
GCGAACGACATCATTGTACATAACTCCAACAATGTCCTGACGGACAATGGCCGCATAACAGCGGTCATTG
ACTGGAGCGAGGCGATGTTCGGGGATTCCCAATACGAGGTCGCCAACATCTTCTTCTGGAGGCCGTGGTT
GGCTTGTATGGAGCAGCAGACGCGCTACTTCGAGCGGAGGCATCCGGAGCTTGCAGGATCGCCGCGGCTC
CGGGCGTATATGCTCCGCATTGGTCTTGACCAACTCTATCAGAGCTTGGTTGACGGCAATTTCGATGATG
CAGCTTGGGCGCAGGGTCGATGCGACGCAATCGTCCGATCCGGAGCCGGGACTGTCGGGCGTACACAAAT
CGCCCGCAGAAGCGCGGCCGTCTGGACCGATGGCTGTGTAGAAGTACTCGCCGATAGTGGAAACCGACGC
CCCAGCACTCGTCCGAGGGCAAAGGAATAGTTAATTAAGAATTCGACCCAGCTTTCTTGTACAAAGTGGT
TGGTAAGCCTATCCCTAACCCTCTCCTCGGTCTCGATTCTACGTAGTAATGAGCTAGCAGTCTCGAGGTT
AACGAATTCCGCCCCCCCCCTAACGTTACTGGCCGAAGCCGCTTGGAATAAGGCCGGTGTGCGCTTGTCT
ATATGTTATTTTCCACCATATTGCCGTCTTTTGGCAATGTGAGGGCCCGGAAACCTGGCCCTGTCTTCTT
GACGAGCATTCCTAGGGGTCTTTCCCCTCTCGCCAAAGGAATGCAAGGTCTGTTGAATGTCGTGAAGGAA
GCAGTTCCTCTGGAAGCTTCTTGAAGACAAACAACGTCTGTAGCGACCCTTTGCAGGCAGCGGAACCCCC
CACCTGGCGACAGGTGCCCCTGCGGCCAAAAGCCACGTGTATAAGATACACCTGCAAAGGCGGCACAACC
CCAGTGCCACGTTGTGAGTTGGATAGTTGTGGAAAGAGTCAAATGGCTCTCCTCAAGCGTATTCAACAAG
GGGCTGAAGGATGCCCAGAAGGTACCCCATTGTATGGGATCTGATCTGGGGCCTCGGTGCACATGCTTTA
CATGTGTTTAGTCGAGGTTAAAAAAACGTCTAGGCCCCCCGAACCACGGGGACGTGGTTTTCCTTTGAAA
AACACGATAATACCATGGTGAGCAAGGGCGAGGAGGATAACATGGCCATCATCAAGGAGTTCATGCGCTT
CAAGGTGCACATGGAGGGCTCCGTGAACGGCCACGAGTTCGAGATCGAGGGCGAGGGCGAGGGCCGCCCC
TACGAGGGCACCCAGACCGCCAAGCTGAAGGTGACCAAGGGTGGCCCCCTGCCCTTCGCCTGGGACATCC
TGTCCCCTCAGTTCATGTACGGCTCCAAGGCCTACGTGAAGCACCCCGCCGACATCCCCGACTACTTGAA
GCTGTCCTTCCCCGAGGGCTTCAAGTGGGAGCGCGTGATGAACTTCGAGGACGGCGGCGTGGTGACCGTG
ACCCAGGACTCCTCCCTGCAGGACGGCGAGTTCATCTACAAGGTGAAGCTGCGCGGCACCAACTTCCCCT
CCGACGGCCCCGTAATGCAGAAGAAGACCATGGGCTGGGAGGCCTCCTCCGAGCGGATGTACCCCGAGGA
CGGCGCCCTGAAGGGCGAGATCAAGCAGAGGCTGAAGCTGAAGGACGGCGGCCACTACGACGCTGAGGTC
AAGACCACCTACAAGGCCAAGAAGCCCGTGCAGCTGCCCGGCGCCTACAACGTCAACATCAAGTTGGACA
TCACCTCCCACAACGAGGACTACACCATCGTGGAACAGTACGAACGCGCCGAGGGCCGCCACTCCACCGG
CGGCATGGACGAGCTGTACAAGTAACACCGGTGGCGCGTTAAGTCGACAATCAACCTCTGGATTACAAAA
TTTGTGAAAGATTGACTGGTATTCTTAACTATGTTGCTCCTTTTACGCTATGTGGATACGCTGCTTTAAT
GCCTTTGTATCATGCTATTGCTTCCCGTATGGCTTTCATTTTCTCCTCCTTGTATAAATCCTGGTTGCTG
TCTCTTTATGAGGAGTTGTGGCCCGTTGTCAGGCAACGTGGCGTGGTGTGCACTGTGTTTGCTGACGCAA
CCCCCACTGGTTGGGGCATTGCCACCACCTGTCAGCTCCTTTCCGGGACTTTCGCTTTCCCCCTCCCTAT
TGCCACGGCGGAACTCATCGCCGCCTGCCTTGCCCGCTGCTGGACAGGGGCTCGGCTGTTGGGCACTGAC
AATTCCGTGGTGTTGTCGGGGAAATCATCGTCCTTTCCTTGGCTGCTCGCCTGTGTTGCCACCTGGATTC
TGCGCGGGACGTCCTTCTGCTACGTCCCTTCGGCCCTCAATCCAGCGGACCTTCCTTCCCGCGGCCTGCT
GCCGGCTCTGCGGCCTCTTCCGCGTCTTCGCCTTCGCCCTCAGACGAGTCGGATCTCCCTTTGGGCCGCC
TCCCCGCGTCGACTTTAAGACCAATGACTTACAAGGCAGCTGTAGATCTTAGCCACTTTTTAAAAGAAAA
GGGGGGACTGGAAGGGCTAATTCACTCCCAACGAAGACAAGATCTGCTTTTTGCTTGTACTGGGTCTCTC
TGGTTAGACCAGATCTGAGCCTGGGAGCTCTCTGGCTAACTAGGGAACCCACTGCTTAAGCCTCAATAAA
GCTTGCCTTGAGTGCTTCAAGTAGTGTGTGCCCGTCTGTTGTGTGACTCTGGTAACTAGAGATCCCTCAG
ACCCTTTTAGTCAGTGTGGAAAATCTCTAGCAGTACGTATAGTAGTTCATGTCATCTTATTATTCAGTAT
TTATAACTTGCAAAGAAATGAATATCAGAGAGTGAGAGGAACTTGTTTATTGCAGCTTATAATGGTTACA
AATAAAGCAATAGCATCACAAATTTCACAAATAAAGCATTTTTTTCACTGCATTCTAGTTGTGGTTTGTC
CAAACTCATCAATGTATCTTATCATGTCTGGCTCTAGCTATCCCGCCCCTAACTCCGCCCATCCCGCCCC
TAACTCCGCCCAGTTCCGCCCATTCTCCGCCCCATGGCTGACTAATTTTTTTTATTTATGCAGAGGCCGA
GGCCGCCTCGGCCTCTGAGCTATTCCAGAAGTAGTGAGGAGGCTTTTTTGGAGGCCTAGGGACGTACCCA
ATTCGCCCTATAGTGAGTCGTATTACGCGCGCTCACTGGCCGTCGTTTTACAACGTCGTGACTGGGAAAA
CCCTGGCGTTACCCAACTTAATCGCCTTGCAGCACATCCCCCTTTCGCCAGCTGGCGTAATAGCGAAGAG
GCCCGCACCGATCGCCCTTCCCAACAGTTGCGCAGCCTGAATGGCGAATGGG
[124 nt withheld, positions 4393-4516]
C
[91 nt withheld, positions 4518-4608]
A
[49 nt withheld, positions 4610-4658]
CCTTTGACGTTGGAGTCCACGTTCTTT
[37 nt withheld, positions 4686-4722]
ACCCTATCTCGGTCTATTCTTTTGATTTATAAGGGATTTTGCCGATTTCGGCCTATTGGTTAAAAAATGA
GCTGATTTAACAAAAATTTAACGCGAATTTTAACAAAATATTAACGCTTACAATTTAGGTGGCACTTTTC
GGGGAAATGTGCGCGGAACCCCTATTTGTTTATTTTTCTAAATACATTCAAATATGTATCCGCTCATGAG
ACAATAACCCTGATAAATGCTTCAATAATATTGAAAAAGGAAGAGTATGAGTATTCAACATTTCCGTGTC
GCCCTTATTCCCTTTTTTGCGGCATTTTGCCTTCCTGTTTTTGCTCACCCAGAAACGCTGGTGAAAGTAA
AAGATGCTGAAGATCAGTTGGGTGCACGAGTGGGTTACATCGAACTGGATCTCAACAGCGGTAAGATCCT
TGAGAGTTTTCGCCCCGAAGAACGTTTTCCAATGATGAGCACTTTTAAAGTTCTGCTATGTGGCGCGGTA
TTATCCCGTATTGACGCCGGGCAAGAGCAACTCGGTCGCCGCATACACTATTCTCAGAATGACTTGGTTG
AGTACTCACCAGTCACAGAAAAGCATCTTACGGATGGCATGACAGTAAGAGAATTATGCAGTGCTGCCAT
AACCATGAGTGATAACACTGCGGCCAACTTACTTCTGACAACGATCGGAGGACCGAAGGAGCTAACCGCT
TTTTTGCACAACATGGGGGATCATGTAACTCGCCTTGATCGTTGGGAACCGGAGCTGAATGAAGCCATAC
CAAACGACGAGCGTGACACCACGATGCCTGTAGCAATGGCAACAACGTTGCGCAAACTATTAACTGGCGA
ACTACTTACTCTAGCTTCCCGGCAACAATTAATAGACTGGATGGAGGCGGATAAAGTTGCAGGACCACTT
CTGCGCTCGGCCCTTCCGGCTGGCTGGTTTATTGCTGATAAATCTGGAGCCGGTGAGCGTGGGTCTCGCG
GTATCATTGCAGCACTGGGGCCAGATGGTAAGCCCTCCCGTATCGTAGTTATCTACACGACGGGGAGTCA
GGCAACTATGGATGAACGAAATAGACAGATCGCTGAGATAGGTGCCTCACTGATTAAGCATTGGTAACTG
TCAGACCAAGTTTACTCATATATACTTTAGATTGATTTAAAACTTCATTTTTAATTTAAAAGGATCTAGG
TGAAGATCCTTTTTGATAATCTCATGACCAAAATCCCTTAACGTGAGTTTTCGTTCCACTGAGCGTCAGA
CCCCGTAGAAAAGATCAAAGGATCTTCTTGAGATCCTTTTTTTCTGCGCGTAATCTGCTGCTTGCAAACA
AAAAAACCACCGCTACCAGCGGTGGTTTGTTTGCCGGATCAAGAGCTACCAACTCTTTTTCCGAAGGTAA
CTGGCTTCAGCAGAGCGCAGATACCAAATACTGTTCTTCTAGTGTAGCCGTAGTTAGGCCACCACTTCAA
GAACTCTGTAGCACCGCCTACATACCTCGCTCTGCTAATCCTGTTACCAGTGGCTGCTGCCAGTGGCGAT
AAGTCGTGTCTTACCGGGTTGGACTCAAGACGATAGTTACCGGATAAGGCGCAGCGGTCGGGCTGAACGG
GGGGTTCGTGCACACAGCCCAGCTTGGAGCGAACGACCTACACCGAACTGAGATACCTACAGCGTGAGCT
ATGAGAAAGCGCCACGCTTCCCGAAGGGAGAAAGGCGGACAGGTATCCGGTAAGCGGCAGGGTCGGAACA
GGAGAGCGCACGAGGGAGCTTCCAGGGGGAAACGCCTGGTATCTTTATAGTCCTGTCGGGTTTCGCCACC
TCTGACTTGAGCGTCGATTTTTGTGATGCTCGTCAGGGGGGCGGAGCCTATGGAAAAACGCCAGCAACGC
GGCCTTTTTACGGTTCCTGGCCTTTTGCTGGCCTTTTGCTCACATGTTCTTTCCTGCGTTATCCCCTGAT
TCTGTGGATAACCGTATTACCGCCTTTGAGTGAGCTGATACCGCTCGCCGCAGCCGAACGACCGAGCGCA
GCGAGTCAGTGAGCGAGGAAGCGGAAGAGCGCCCAATACGCAAACCGCCTCTCCCCGCGCGTTGGCCGAT
TCATTAATGCAGCTGGCACGACAGGTTTCCCGACTGGAAAGCGGGCAGTGAGCGCAACGCAATTAATGTG
AGTTAGCTCACTCATTAGGCACCCCAGGCTTTACACTTTATGCTTCCGGCTCGTATGTTGTGTGGAATTG
TGAGCGGATAACAATTTCACACAGGAAACAGCTATGACCATGATTACGCCAAGCGCGCAATTAACCCTCA
CTAAAGGGAACAAAAGCTGGAGCTGCAAGCTTAATGTAGTCTTATGCAATACTCTTGTAGTCTTGCAACA
TGGTAACGATGAGTTAGCAACATGCCTTACAAGGAGAGAAAAAGCACCGTGCATGCCGATTGGTGGAAGT
AAGGTGGTACGATCGTGCCTTATTAGGAAGGCAACAGACGGGTCTGACATGGATTGGACGAACCACTGAA
TTGCCGCATTGCAGAGATATTGTATTTAAGTGCCTAGCTCGATACATAAACGGGTCTCTCTGGTTAGACC
AGATCTGAGCCTGGGAGCTCTCTGGCTAACTAGGGAACCCACTGCTTAAGCCTCAATAAAGCTTGCCTTG
AGTGCTTCAAGTAGTGTGTGCCCGTCTGTTGTGTGACTCTGGTAACTAGAGATCCCTCAGACCCTTTTAG
TCAGTGTGGAAAATCTCTAGCAGTGGCGCCCGAACAGGGACTTGAAAGCGAAAGGGAAACCAGAGGAGCT
CTCTCGACGCAGGACTCGGCTTGCTGAAGCGCGCACGGCAAGAGGCGAGGGGCGGCGACTGGTGAGTACG
CCAAAAATTTTGACTAGCGGAGGCTAGAAGGAGAGAGATGGGTGCGAGAGCGTCAGTATTAAGCGGGGGA
GAATTAGATCGCGATGGGAAAAAATTCGGTTAAGGCCAGGGGGAAAGAAAAAATATAAATTAAAACATAT
AGTATGGGCAAGCAGGGAGCTAGAACGATTCGCAGTTAATCCTGGCCTGTTAGAAACATCAGAAGGCTGT
AGACAAATACTGGGACAGCTACAACCATCCCTTCAGACAGGATCAGAAGAACTTAGATCATTATATAATA
CAGTAGCAACCCTCTATTGTGTGCATCAAAGGATAGAGATAAAAGACACCAAGGAAGCTTTAGACAAGAT
AGAGGAAGAGCAAAACAAAAGTAAGACCACCGCACAGCAAGCGGCCGCTGATCTTCAGACCTGGAGGAGG
AGATATGAGGGACAATTGGAGAAGTGAATTATATAAATATAAAGTAGTAAAAATTGAACCATTAGGAGTA
GCACCCACCAAGGCAAAGAGAAGAGTGGTGCAGAGAGAAAAAAGAGCAGTGGGAATAGGAGCTTTGTTCC
TTGGGTTCTTGGGAGCAGCAGGAAGCACTATGGGCGCAGCGTCAATGACGCTGACGGTACAGGCCAGACA
ATTATTGTCTGGTATAGTGCAGCAGCAGAACAATTTGCTGAGGGCTATTGAGGCGCAACAGCATCTGTTG
CAACTCACAGTCTGGGGCATCAAGCAGCTCCAGGCAAGAATCCTGGCTGTGGAAAGATACCTAAAGGATC
AACAGCTCCTGGGGATTTGGGGTTGCTCTGGAAAACTCATTTGCACCACTGCTGTGCCTTGGAATGCTAG
TTGGAGTAATAAATCTCTGGAACAGATTTGGAATCACACGACCTGGATGGAGTGGGACAGAGAAATTAAC
AATTACACAAGCTTAATACACTCCTTAATTGAAGAATCGCAAAACCAGCAAGAAAAGAATGAACAAGAAT
TATTGGAATTAGATAAATGGGCAAGTTTGTGGAATTGGTTTAACATAACAAATTGGCTGTGGTATATAAA
ATTATTCATAATGATAGTAGGAGGCTTGGTAGGTTTAAGAATAGTTTTTGCTGTACTTTCTATAGTGAAT
AGAGTTAGGCAGGGATATTCACCATTATCGTTTCAGACCCACCTCCCAACCCCGAGGGGACCCTTGCGCC
TTTTCCAAGGCAGCCCTGGGTTTGCGCAGGGACGCGGCTGCTCTGGGCGTGGTTCCGGGAAACGCAGCGG
CGCCGACCCTGGGTCTCGCACATTCTTCACGTCCGTTCGCAGCGTCACCCGGATCTTCGCCGCTACCCTT
GTGGGCCCCCCGGCGACGCTTCCTGCTCCGCCCCTAAGTCGGGAAGGTTCCTTGCGGTTCGCGGCGTGCC
GGACGTGACAAACGGAAGCCGCACGTCTCACTAGTACCCTCGCAGACGGACAGCGCCAGGGAGCAATGGC
AGCGCGCCGACCGCGATGGGCTGTGGCCAATAGCGGCTGCTCAGCAGGGCGCGCCGAGAGCAGCGGCCGG
GAAGGGGCGGTGCGGGAGGCGGGGTGTGGGGCGGTAGTGTGGGCCCTGTTCCTGCCCGCGCGGTGTTCCG
CATTCTGCAAGCCTCCGGAGCGCACGTCGGCAGTCGGCTCCCTCGTTGACCGAATCACCGACCTCTCTCC
CCAGGGGGTACCCAGCTGTCTAGAGAATTCTAGATCTTGAGACAAATGGCAGTATTCATCCACAATTTTA
AAAGAAAAGGGGGGATTGGGGGGTACAGTGCAGGGGAAAGAATAGTAGACATAATAGCAACAGACATACA
AACTAAAGAATTACAAAAACAAATTACAAAAATTCAAAATTTTCGGGTTTATTACAGGGACAGCAGAGAT
CCACTTTGGCGCCGGCTCGAGGGGG
Features (pLannotate 1.2.2; 33 found; start..end, strand, type, name):
     65..368     +  enhancer       CMV enhancer: human cytomegalovirus immediate early enhancer
    369..572     +  promoter       CMV promoter: human cytomegalovirus (CMV) immediate early promoter
    595..619     +  protein_bind   attB1: mutant version of attB; recombination site for the Gateway® BP reaction BP Clonase™
    640..921     +  CDS            dnaB (fragment): DNAB_RHOMR - Protein inferred from homology: Swiss-Prot protein existence level 3. Participates in initiation and elongation during chromosome replication; it exhibits DNA-dependent ATPase activity. From Rhodothermus marinus (Rhodothermus obamensis).
   1074..1500    +  CDS            HygR (fragment): aminoglycoside phosphotransferase from E. coli confers resistance to hygromycin
   1516..1540    -  protein_bind   attB2: mutant version of attB; recombination site for the Gateway® BP reaction BP Clonase™
   1542..1583    +  CDS            V5 tag: epitope tag from simian virus 5
   1622..2182    +  misc_feature   IRES: internal ribosome entry site (IRES) of the encephalomyocarditis virus (EMCV)
   2185..2892    +  CDS            mCherry: mCherry is a basic (constitutively fluorescent) red fluorescent protein published in 2004, derived from Discosoma sp.. It is reported to be a very rapidly-maturing monomer with low acid sensitivity.
   2919..3507    +  misc_feature   WPRE: woodchuck hepatitis virus posttranscriptional regulatory element
   3558..3577    +  misc_feature   cPPT/CTS (fragment): central polypurine tract and central termination sequence of HIV-1
   3579..3812    +  LTR            3' LTR (ΔU3): self-inactivating 3' long terminal repeat (LTR) from HIV-1
   3890..4011    +  polyA_signal   SV40 poly(A) signal: SV40 polyadenylation signal
   4051..4186    +  rep_origin     SV40 ori: SV40 origin of replication
   4207..4225    -  promoter       T7 promoter: promoter for bacteriophage T7 RNA polymerase
   4233..4388    +  CDS            lacZα (fragment): LacZα fragment of β-galactosidase; lacZ fragment
   4393..4821    +  rep_origin     f1 ori (sequence partly withheld): f1 bacteriophage origin of replication; arrow indicates direction of (+) strand synthesis
   4874..4978    +  promoter       AmpR promoter: bla
   4979..5839    +  CDS            AmpR: β-lactamase; bla; confers resistance to ampicillin, carbenicillin, and related antibiotics
   6010..6598    +  rep_origin     ori: high-copy-number ColE1/pMB1/pBR322/pUC origin of replication
   6781..6873    +  CDS            lacI (fragment): lac repressor; lacI; The lac repressor binds to the lac operator to inhibit transcription in E. coli. This inhibition can be relieved by adding lactose or isopropyl-β-D-thiogalactopyranoside (IPTG).
   6886..6907    +  protein_bind   CAP binding site: CAP binding activates transcription in the presence of cAMP. E. coli catabolite activator protein
   6922..6952    +  promoter       lac promoter: promoter for the E. coli lac operon
   6960..6976    +  protein_bind   lac operator: The lac repressor binds to the lac operator to inhibit transcription in E. coli. This inhibition can be relieved by adding lactose or isopropyl-β-D-thiogalactopyranoside (IPTG). lac repressor encoded by lacI
   7021..7039    +  promoter       T3 promoter: promoter for bacteriophage T3 RNA polymerase
   7067..7293    +  promoter       RSV promoter: Rous sarcoma virus enhancer/promoter
   7294..7474    +  LTR            5' LTR (truncated): truncated 5' long terminal repeat (LTR) from HIV-1
   7521..7646    +  misc_feature   HIV-1 Ψ: packaging signal of human immunodeficiency virus type 1
   7630..7993    +  CDS            HIV-1 gag (fragment): gag protein from human immunodeficiency virus 1; gag
   8139..8372    +  misc_feature   RRE: The Rev response element (RRE) of HIV-1 allows for Rev-dependent mRNA export from the nucleus to the cytoplasm.
   8749..8775    +  CDS            Rev (fragment): human immunodeficiency virus 1 (HIV-1) Rev protein; rev; enhances nuclear export of unspliced and incompletely spliced viral mRNAs
   8776..9276    +  promoter       hPGK promoter: human phosphoglycerate kinase 1 promoter
   9338..9455    +  misc_feature   cPPT/CTS: central polypurine tract and central termination sequence of HIV-1
