[The description below was written by a language model from this plasmid's Addgene catalogue record and pLannotate feature annotations shown in this document.]
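Description:
pAC10006_pLX-SspDnaB(C)-Hygro(201-341)-IRES-mCherry is a 9.5 kb third-generation-style, self-inactivating HIV-1 lentiviral vector for mammalian expression, made by Gateway recombination into the pLX-DEST-IRES-mCherry destination backbone. In bacteria it is maintained through a high-copy ColE1/pUC origin and selected with ampicillin via β-lactamase. An f1 origin and remnants of lac and T7/T3 cloning sequences are also present. The viral portion comprises an RSV promoter fused to a truncated 5' LTR, the Ψ packaging signal with a gag fragment, the RRE, cPPT/CTS, WPRE and a ΔU3 3' LTR followed by an SV40 polyadenylation signal and SV40 origin. These elements allow Rev-dependent packaging of the genome and integration of a provirus whose LTR promoter activity is disabled.

The payload is driven by the CMV enhancer/promoter and sits between attB1 and attB2 sites. It is a synthetic fusion of the C-terminal half of the SspDnaB split intein to residues 201–341 of hygromycin phosphotransferase. The annotation software labels the intein segment as a dnaB homologue fragment. A V5 tag is annotated just after attB2, although the record does not say whether it is translated in frame. An EMCV IRES then directs translation of mCherry from the same transcript, marking transduced cells red. An hPGK promoter is also annotated upstream of the cPPT and CMV elements, and its role is not stated.

On its own the hygromycin fragment should be non-functional. As part of a split selectable marker system, it is intended to be co-delivered with a partner vector carrying the complementary N-terminal fragment and intein half. Protein trans-splicing would then rebuild the resistance enzyme, so that hygromycin selects only doubly transduced cells.
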