Addgene plasmid #122733: pAC10006_pLX-SspDnaB(C)-Hygro(201-341)-IRES-mCherry
Purpose: Plasmid 6:Lentiviral vector encoding SspDnaB(C)-Hygro(201-341)and mCherry
Depositing lab: Albert Cheng. Publication: Split Selectable Markers. Jillette N, Du M, Cheng AW. bioRxiv 452979 10.1101/452979.
Backbone
  Vector backbone: pAC10096_pLX-DEST-IRES-mCherry (Addgene# 122816)
  Vector type: Mammalian Expression, Lentiviral
  Selectable markers: SspDnaB(C)-Hygro(201-341)
Growth in bacteria
  Bacterial resistance: Ampicillin, 100 μg/mL
  Growth temperature: 30°C
  Growth strain: NEB Stable
  Copy number: Unknown
Gene/Insert
  Gene/Insert name: SspDnaB(C)-Hygro(201-341)
  Species: Synthetic
  Cloning method: Gateway Cloning
  Sequencing primers: 5′ CMV-Forward; 3′ IRES-R
Terms and licenses: Academic/Nonprofit Terms; Industry Terms: Not Available to Industry
Depositor comments: Please visit https://www.biorxiv.org/content/10.1101/452979v2 for BioRxiv preprint.
How to cite: pAC10006_pLX-SspDnaB(C)-Hygro(201-341)-IRES-mCherry was a gift from Albert Cheng (Addgene plasmid # 122733)
